Addgene plasmid #215461: pENTR2b-Src(K295R)
Purpose: Gateway entry vector with Src kinase-dead mutant (K295R)
Depositing lab: Johanna Ivaska. Depositing organization: Turku Bioscience Centre. Publication: Dynamic regulation of integrin beta1 phosphorylation supports invasion of breast cancer cells. Conway JRW, Joshi O, Kaivola J, Follain G, Gounis M, Kuhl D, Ivaska J. Nat Cell Biol. 2025 May 26. doi: 10.1038/s41556-025-01663-4. PubMed 40419795.
Backbone
  Vector backbone: pENTR2b
  Backbone manufacturer: Thermo Fisher Scientific Inc.
  Total vector size (bp): 3891
  Vector type: Gateway entry vector
Growth in bacteria
  Bacterial resistance: Kanamycin, 50 μg/mL
  Growth temperature: 37°C
  Growth strain: DH5alpha
  Copy number: High Copy
Gene/Insert
  Gene/Insert name: Src
  Species: G. gallus (chicken)
  Insert size (bp): 1602
  Mutation: K295R (Kinase dead)
  Entrez Gene: SRC (a.k.a. PP60C-SCR, SDR, c-src)
  Promoter: none
  Cloning method: Restriction Enzyme; 5′ cloning site KpnI (not destroyed); 3′ cloning site XhoI (not destroyed)
  Sequencing primers: 5′ attL1_F; 3′ attL2_R
Terms and licenses: Academic/Nonprofit Terms; Industry Terms
How to cite: pENTR2b-Src(K295R) was a gift from Johanna Ivaska (Addgene plasmid # 215461 ; http://n2t.net/addgene:215461 ; RRID:Addgene_215461)
