[The description below was written by a language model from this plasmid's Addgene catalogue record and pLannotate feature annotations shown in this document.]
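Description:
pENTR2b-Src(K295R) is a Gateway entry clone built on the commercial pENTR2b backbone, 3,891 bp in total, carrying chicken (Gallus gallus) c-Src with a K295R substitution that renders the kinase catalytically dead. It is a bacterial shuttle plasmid only: it is maintained in E. coli through a high-copy ColE1/pUC-type origin and selected with kanamycin via the aph(3')-Ia aminoglycoside phosphotransferase gene. The annotation also flags a very short fragment resembling the RSF origin at the start of the sequence record, which is too small to be a functional replicon and probably reflects sequence similarity adjoining the main origin.

The roughly 1.6 kb Src coding sequence was inserted by restriction cloning between KpnI and XhoI sites, both retained, and sits between attL1 and attL2 in the forward orientation. These sites allow an LR Clonase reaction to transfer the open reading frame directionally into any attR-containing destination vector, which then supplies the promoter, any tags and host-specific selection. The entry clone itself has no promoter driving the insert, and the rrnB T1 and T2 terminators upstream of attL1 block read-through transcription from the backbone, limiting unintended expression of the insert in bacteria. No epitope tags or reporters are annotated.

Src is a non-receptor tyrosine kinase acting downstream of integrins, receptor tyrosine kinases and other receptors to regulate adhesion, migration and proliferation. The kinase-dead form typically serves as a negative control or to separate catalytic from scaffolding functions. The associated study concerns integrin β1 phosphorylation in breast cancer cell invasion.
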