Features (pLannotate 1.2.2; 8 found; start..end, strand, type, name):
      1..46      +  rep_origin     RSF ori (fragment): Plasmids containing the RSF 1030 origin of replication can be propagated in E. coli cells that contain additional plasmids with compatible origins.
    106..149     -  terminator     rrnB T1 terminator: Escherichia coli rrnB; transcription terminator T1 from the E. coli rrnB gene
    281..308     +  terminator     rrnB T2 terminator: transcription terminator T2 from the E. coli rrnB gene
    358..457     +  protein_bind   attL1: mutant version of attL; recombination site for the Gateway® LR reaction LR Clonase™
    501..2099    +  CDS            SRC: SRC_CHICK - Experimental evidence at protein level: Swiss-Prot protein existence level 1. Non-receptor protein tyrosine kinase which is activated following engagement of many different classes of cellular receptors including immune response receptors, integrins and other adhesion receptors, receptor protein tyrosine kinases, G protein-coupled receptors as well as cytokine receptors. Participates in signaling pathways that control a diverse spectrum of biological activities including gene transcription, immune response, cell adhesion, cell cycle progression, apoptosis, migration, and transforma
   2120..2219    -  protein_bind   attL2: mutant version of attL; recombination site for the Gateway® LR reaction LR Clonase™
   2342..3151    +  CDS            KanR: aminoglycoside phosphotransferase; aph(3')-Ia; confers resistance to kanamycin in bacteria or G418 (Geneticin®) in eukaryotes
   3241..3829    +  rep_origin     ori: high-copy-number ColE1/pMB1/pBR322/pUC origin of replication
>Addgene plasmid #215461 | pENTR2b-Src(K295R) | addgene full sequence | sequence record 445939 | Addgene NGS Result
CTTTCCTGCGTTATCCCCTGATTCTGTGGATAACCGTATTACCGCTAGCATGGATCTCGGGGACGTCTAA
CTACTAAGCGAGAGTAGGGAACTGCCAGGCATCAAATAAAACGAAAGGCTCAGTCGGAAGACTGGGCCTT
TCGTTTTATCTGTTGTTTGTCGGTGAACGCTCTCCTGAGTAGGACAAATCCGCCGGGAGCGGATTTGAAC
GTTGTGAAGCAACGGCCCGGAGGGTGGCGGGCAGGACGCCCGCCATAAACTGCCAGGCATCAAACTAAGC
AGAAGGCCATCCTGACGGATGGCCTTTTTGCGTTTCTACAAACTCTTCCTGTTAGTTAGTTACTTAAGCT
CGGGCCCCAAATAATGATTTTATTTTGACTGATAGTGACCTGTTCGTTGCAACAAATTGATAAGCAATGC
TTTTTTATAATGCCAACTTTGTACAAAAAAGCAGGCTGGCGCCGGAACCAATTCAGTCGACTGGATCCGG
TACCGCCACCATGGGGAGCAGCAAGAGCAAGCCCAAGGACCCCAGCCAGCGCCGGCGCAGCCTGGAGCCA
CCCGACAGCACCCACCACGGGGGATTCCCAGCCTCGCAGACCCCCAACAAGACAGCAGCCCCCGACACGC
ACCGCACCCCCAGCCGCTCCTTTGGGACCGTGGCCACCGAGCCCAAGCTCTTCGGGGGCTTCAACACTTC
TGACACCGTCACGTCGCCGCAGCGTGCCGGGGCACTGGCTGGCGGCGTCACCACTTTCGTGGCTCTCTAT
GACTACGAGTCCCGGACTGAAACGGACTTGTCCTTCAAGAAAGGAGAACGCCTGCAGATTGTCAACAACA
CGGAAGGTGACTGGTGGCTGGCTCATTCCCTCACTACAGGACAGACGGGCTACATCCCCAGTAACTATGT
CGCGCCCTCAGACTCCATCCAGGCTGAAGAGTGGTACTTTGGGAAGATCACTCGTCGGGAGTCCGAGCGG
CTGCTGCTCAACCCCGAAAACCCCCGGGGAACCTTCTTGGTCCGGGAGAGCGAGACGACAAAAGGTGCCT
ATTGCCTCTCCGTTTCTGACTTTGACAACGCCAAGGGGCTCAATGTGAAGCACTACAAGATCCGCAAGCT
GGACAGCGGCGGCTTCTACATCACCTCACGCACACAGTTCAGCAGCCTGCAGCAGCTGGTGGCCTACTAC
TCCAAACATGCTGATGGCTTGTGCCACCGCCTGACCAACGTCTGCCCCACGTCCAAGCCCCAGACCCAGG
GACTCGCCAAGGACGCGTGGGAAATCCCCCGGGAGTCGCTGCGGCTGGAGGTGAAGCTGGGGCAGGGCTG
CTTTGGAGAGGTCTGGATGGGGACCTGGAACGGCACCACCAGAGTGGCCATAAGGACTCTGAAGCCCGGC
ACCATGTCCCCGGAGGCCTTCCTGCAGGAAGCCCAAGTGATGAAGAAGCTCCGGCATGAGAAGCTGGTTC
AGCTGTACGCAGTGGTGTCGGAAGAGCCCATCTACATCGTCACTGAGTACATGAGCAAGGGGAGCCTCCT
GGATTTCCTGAAGGGAGAGATGGGCAAGTACCTGCGGCTGCCACAGCTCGTCGATATGGCTGCTCAGATT
GCATCCGGCATGGCCTATGTGGAGAGGATGAACTACGTGCACCGAGACCTGCGGGCGGCCAACATCCTGG
TGGGGGAGAACCTGGTGTGCAAGGTGGCTGACTTTGGGCTGGCACGCCTCATCGAGGACAACGAGTACAC
AGCACGGCAAGGTGCCAAGTTCCCCATCAAGTGGACAGCCCCCGAGGCAGCCCTCTATGGCCGGTTCACC
ATCAAGTCGGATGTCTGGTCCTTCGGCATCCTGCTGACTGAGCTGACCACCAAGGGCCGGGTGCCATACC
CAGGGATGGTCAACAGGGAGGTGCTGGACCAGGTGGAGAGGGGCTACCGCATGCCCTGCCCGCCCGAGTG
CCCCGAGTCGCTGCATGACCTCATGTGCCAGTGCTGGCGGAAGGACCCTGAGGAGCGGCCCACTTTTGAG
TACCTGCAGGCCTTCCTGGAGGACTACTTCACCTCGACAGAGCCCCAGTACCAGCCTGGAGAGAACCTAT
AGTGACTCGAGATATCTAGACCCAGCTTTCTTGTACAAAGTTGGCATTATAAGAAAGCATTGCTTATCAA
TTTGTTGCAACGAACAGGTCACTATCAGTCAAAATAAAATCATTATTTGCCATCCAGCTGCAGCTCTGGC
CCGTGTCTCAAAATCTCTGATGTTACATTGCACAAGATAAAAATATATCATCATGAACAATAAAACTGTC
TGCTTACATAAACAGTAATACAAGGGGTGTTATGAGCCATATTCAACGGGAAACGTCGAGGCCGCGATTA
AATTCCAACATGGATGCTGATTTATATGGGTATAAATGGGCTCGCGATAATGTCGGGCAATCAGGTGCGA
CAATCTATCGCTTGTATGGGAAGCCCGATGCGCCAGAGTTGTTTCTGAAACATGGCAAAGGTAGCGTTGC
CAATGATGTTACAGATGAGATGGTCAGACTAAACTGGCTGACGGAATTTATGCCTCTTCCGACCATCAAG
CATTTTATCCGTACTCCTGATGATGCATGGTTACTCACCACTGCGATCCCCGGAAAAACAGCATTCCAGG
TATTAGAAGAATATCCTGATTCAGGTGAAAATATTGTTGATGCGCTGGCAGTGTTCCTGCGCCGGTTGCA
TTCGATTCCTGTTTGTAATTGTCCTTTTAACAGCGATCGCGTATTTCGTCTCGCTCAGGCGCAATCACGA
ATGAATAACGGTTTGGTTGATGCGAGTGATTTTGATGACGAGCGTAATGGCTGGCCTGTTGAACAAGTCT
GGAAAGAAATGCATAAACTTTTGCCATTCTCACCGGATTCAGTCGTCACTCATGGTGATTTCTCACTTGA
TAACCTTATTTTTGACGAGGGGAAATTAATAGGTTGTATTGATGTTGGACGAGTCGGAATCGCAGACCGA
TACCAGGATCTTGCCATCCTATGGAACTGCCTCGGTGAGTTTTCTCCTTCATTACAGAAACGGCTTTTTC
AAAAATATGGTATTGATAATCCTGATATGAATAAATTGCAGTTTCATTTGATGCTCGATGAGTTTTTCTA
ATCAGAATTGGTTAATTGGTTGTAACATTATTCAGATTGGGCCCCGTTCCACTGAGCGTCAGACCCCGTA
GAAAAGATCAAAGGATCTTCTTGAGATCCTTTTTTTCTGCGCGTAATCTGCTGCTTGCAAACAAAAAAAC
CACCGCTACCAGCGGTGGTTTGTTTGCCGGATCAAGAGCTACCAACTCTTTTTCCGAAGGTAACTGGCTT
CAGCAGAGCGCAGATACCAAATACTGTTCTTCTAGTGTAGCCGTAGTTAGGCCACCACTTCAAGAACTCT
GTAGCACCGCCTACATACCTCGCTCTGCTAATCCTGTTACCAGTGGCTGCTGCCAGTGGCGATAAGTCGT
GTCTTACCGGGTTGGACTCAAGACGATAGTTACCGGATAAGGCGCAGCGGTCGGGCTGAACGGGGGGTTC
GTGCACACAGCCCAGCTTGGAGCGAACGACCTACACCGAACTGAGATACCTACAGCGTGAGCTATGAGAA
AGCGCCACGCTTCCCGAAGGGAGAAAGGCGGACAGGTATCCGGTAAGCGGCAGGGTCGGAACAGGAGAGC
GCACGAGGGAGCTTCCAGGGGGAAACGCCTGGTATCTTTATAGTCCTGTCGGGTTTCGCCACCTCTGACT
TGAGCGTCGATTTTTGTGATGCTCGTCAGGGGGGCGGAGCCTATGGAAAAACGCCAGCAACGCGGCCTTT
TTACGGTTCCTGGCCTTTTGCTGGCCTTTTGCTCACATGTT
